>Addgene plasmid #73986 | CAG-EGFP-RORbshRNA2 | depositor full sequence | sequence record 139257 | CAG-EGFP-RORbshRNA2
GTCGACATTGATTATTGACTAGTTATTAATAGTAATCAATTACGGGGTCATTAGTTCATAGCCCATATAT
GGAGTTCCGCGTTACATAACTTACGGTAAATGGCCCGCCTGGCTGACCGCCCAACGACCCCCGCCCATTG
ACGTCAATAATGACGTATGTTCCCATAGTAACGCCAATAGGGACTTTCCATTGACGTCAATGGGTGGACT
ATTTACGGTAAACTGCCCACTTGGCAGTACATCAAGTGTATCATATGCCAAGTACGCCCCCTATTGACGT
CAATGACGGTAAATGGCCCGCCTGGCATTATGCCCAGTACATGACCTTATGGGACTTTCCTACTTGGCAG
TACATCTACGTATTAGTCATCGCTATTACCATGGGTCGAGGTGAGCCCCACGTTCTGCTTCACTCTCCCC
ATCTCCCCCCCCTCCCCACCCCCAATTTTGTATTTATTTATTTTTTAATTATTTTGTGCAGCGATGGGGG
CGGGGGGGGGGGGGGCGCGCGCCAGGCGGGGCGGGGCGGGGCGAGGGGCGGGGCGGGGCGAGGCGGAGAG
GTGCGGCGGCAGCCAATCAGAGCGGCGCGCTCCGAAAGTTTCCTTTTATGGCGAGGCGGCGGCGGCGGCG
GCCCTATAAAAAGCGAAGCGCGCGGCGGGCGGGAGTCGCTGCGTTGCCTTCGCCCCGTGCCCCGCTCCGC
GCCGCCTCGCGCCGCCCGCCCCGGCTCTGACTGACCGCGTTACTCCCACAGGTGAGCGGGCGGGACGGCC
CTTCTCCTCCGGGCTGTAATTAGCGCTTGGTTTAATGACGGCTCGTTTCTTTTCTGTGGCTGCGTGAAAG
CCTTAAAGGGCTCCGGGAGGGCCCTTTGTGCGGGGGGGAGCGGCTCGGGGGGTGCGTGCGTGTGTGTGTG
CGTGGGGAGCGCCGCGTGCGGCCCGCGCTGCCCGGCGGCTGTGAGCGCTGCGGGCGCGGCGCGGGGCTTT
GTGCGCTCCGCGTGTGCGCGAGGGGAGCGCGGCCGGGGGCGGTGCCCCGCGGTGCGGGGGGGCTGCGAGG
GGAACAAAGGCTGCGTGCGGGGTGTGTGCGTGGGGGGGTGAGCAGGGGGTGTGGGCGCGGCGGTCGGGCT
GTAACCCCCCCCTGCACCCCCCTCCCCGAGTTGCTGAGCACGGCCCGGCTTCGGGTGCGGGGCTCCGTGC
GGGGCGTGGCGCGGGGCTCGCCGTGCCGGGCGGGGGGTGGCGGCAGGTGGGGGTGCCGGGCGGGGCGGGG
CCGCCTCGGGCCGGGGAGGGCTCGGGGGAGGGGCGCGGCGGCCCCGGAGCGCCGGCGGCTGTCGAGGCGC
GGCGAGCCGCAGCCATTGCCTTTTATGGTAATCGTGCGAGAGGGCGCAGGGACTTCCTTTGTCCCAAATC
TGGCGGAGCCGAAATCTGGGAGGCGCCGCCGCACCCCCTCTAGCGGGCGCGGGCGAAGCGGTGCGGCGCC
GGCAGGAAGGAAATGGGCGGGGAGGGCCTTCGTGCGTCGCCGCGCCGCCGTCCCCTTCTCCATCTCCAGC
CTCGGGGCTGCCGCAGGGGGACGGCTGCCTTCGGGGGGGACGGGGCAGGGCGGGGTTCGGCTTCTGGCGT
GTGACCGGCGGCTCTAGAGCCTCTGCTAACCATGTTCATGCCTTCTTCTTTTTCCTACAGCTCCTGGGCA
ACGTGCTGGTTATTGTGCTGTCTCATCATTTTGGCAAAGAATTCTGCAGTCGACGGTACCGCGGGCCCGG
GATCCACCGGTCGCCACCATGGTGAGCAAGGGCGAGGAGCTGTTCACCGGGGTGGTGCCCATCCTGGTCG
AGCTGGACGGCGACGTAAACGGCCACAAGTTCAGCGTGTCCGGCGAGGGCGAGGGCGATGCCACCTACGG
CAAGCTGACCCTGAAGTTCATCTGCACCACCGGCAAGCTGCCCGTGCCCTGGCCCACCCTCGTGACCACC
CTGACCTACGGCGTGCAGTGCTTCAGCCGCTACCCCGACCACATGAAGCAGCACGACTTCTTCAAGTCCG
CCATGCCCGAAGGCTACGTCCAGGAGCGCACCATCTTCTTCAAGGACGACGGCAACTACAAGACCCGCGC
CGAGGTGAAGTTCGAGGGCGACACCCTGGTGAACCGCATCGAGCTGAAGGGCATCGACTTCAAGGAGGAC
GGCAACATCCTGGGGCACAAGCTGGAGTACAACTACAACAGCCACAACGTCTATATCATGGCCGACAAGC
AGAAGAACGGCATCAAGGTGAACTTCAAGATCCGCCACAACATCGAGGACGGCAGCGTGCAGCTCGCCGA
CCACTACCAGCAGAACACCCCCATCGGCGACGGCCCCGTGCTGCTGCCCGACAACCACTACCTGAGCACC
CAGTCCGCCCTGAGCAAAGACCCCAACGAGAAGCGCGATCACATGGTCCTGCTGGAGTTCGTGACCGCCG
CCGGGATCACTCTCGGCATGGACGAGCTGTACAAGTAAAGCGGCCTGGAGGCTTGCTGAAGGCTGTATGC
TGTTCTGACACAGCTCCATGAAGGTTTTGGCCACTGACTGACCTTCATGGCTGTGTCAGAACAGGACACA
AGGCCTGTTACTAGCACTCACATGGAACAAATGCGGCCGCACTCCTCAGGTGCAGGCTGCCTATCAGAAG
GTGGTGGCTGGTGTGGCCAATGCCCTGGCTCACAAATACCACTGAGATCTTTTTCCCTCTGCCAAAAATT
ATGGGGACATCATGAAGCCCCTTGAGCATCTGACTTCTGGCTAATAAAGGAAATTTATTTTCATTGCAAT
AGTGTGTTGGAATTTTTTGTGTCTCTCACTCGGAAGGACATATGGGAGGGCAAATCATTTAAAACATCAG
AATGAGTATTTGGTTTAGAGTTTGGCAACATATGCCCATATGCTGGCTGCCATGAACAAAGGTTGGCTAT
AAAGAGGTCATCAGTATATGAAACAGCCCCCTGCTGTCCATTCCTTATTCCATAGAAAAGCCTTGACTTG
AGGTTAGATTTTTTTTATATTTTGTTTTGTGTTATTTTTTTCTTTAACATCCCTAAAATTTTCCTTACAT
GTTTTACTAGCCAGATTTTTCCTCCTCTCCTGACTACTCCCAGTCATAGCTGTCCCTCTTCTCTTATGGA
GATCCCTCGACCTGCAGCCCAAGCTTGGCGTAATCATGGTCATAGCTGTTTCCTGTGTGAAATTGTTATC
CGCTCACAATTCCACACAACATACGAGCCGGAAGCATAAAGTGTAAAGCCTGGGGTGCCTAATGAGTGAG
CTAACTCACATTAATTGCGTTGCGCTCACTGCCCGCTTTCCAGTCGGGAAACCTGTCGTGCCAGCGGATC
CGCATCTCAATTAGTCAGCAACCATAGTCCCGCCCCTAACTCCGCCCATCCCGCCCCTAACTCCGCCCAG
TTCCGCCCATTCTCCGCCCCATGGCTGACTAATTTTTTTTATTTATGCAGAGGCCGAGGCCGCCTCGGCC
TCTGAGCTATTCCAGAAGTAGTGAGGAGGCTTTTTTGGAGGCCTAGGCTTTTGCAAAAAGCTAACTTGTT
TATTGCAGCTTATAATGGTTACAAATAAAGCAATAGCATCACAAATTTCACAAATAAAGCATTTTTTTCA
CTGCATTCTAGTTGTGGTTTGTCCAAACTCATCAATGTATCTTATCATGTCTGGATCCGCTGCATTAATG
AATCGGCCAACGCGCGGGGAGAGGCGGTTTGCGTATTGGGCGCTCTTCCGCTTCCTCGCTCACTGACTCG
CTGCGCTCGGTCGTTCGGCTGCGGCGAGCGGTATCAGCTCACTCAAAGGCGGTAATACGGTTATCCACAG
AATCAGGGGATAACGCAGGAAAGAACATGTGAGCAAAAGGCCAGCAAAAGGCCAGGAACCGTAAAAAGGC
CGCGTTGCTGGCGTTTTTCCATAGGCTCCGCCCCCCTGACGAGCATCACAAAAATCGACGCTCAAGTCAG
AGGTGGCGAAACCCGACAGGACTATAAAGATACCAGGCGTTTCCCCCTGGAAGCTCCCTCGTGCGCTCTC
CTGTTCCGACCCTGCCGCTTACCGGATACCTGTCCGCCTTTCTCCCTTCGGGAAGCGTGGCGCTTTCTCA
ATGCTCACGCTGTAGGTATCTCAGTTCGGTGTAGGTCGTTCGCTCCAAGCTGGGCTGTGTGCACGAACCC
CCCGTTCAGCCCGACCGCTGCGCCTTATCCGGTAACTATCGTCTTGAGTCCAACCCGGTAAGACACGACT
TATCGCCACTGGCAGCAGCCACTGGTAACAGGATTAGCAGAGCGAGGTATGTAGGCGGTGCTACAGAGTT
CTTGAAGTGGTGGCCTAACTACGGCTACACTAGAAGGACAGTATTTGGTATCTGCGCTCTGCTGAAGCCA
GTTACCTTCGGAAAAAGAGTTGGTAGCTCTTGATCCGGCAAACAAACCACCGCTGGTAGCGGTGGTTTTT
TTGTTTGCAAGCAGCAGATTACGCGCAGAAAAAAAGGATCTCAAGAAGATCCTTTGATCTTTTCTACGGG
GTCTGACGCTCAGTGGAACGAAAACTCACGTTAAGGGATTTTGGTCATGAGATTATCAAAAAGGATCTTC
ACCTAGATCCTTTTAAATTAAAAATGAAGTTTTAAATCAATCTAAAGTATATATGAGTAAACTTGGTCTG
ACAGTTACCAATGCTTAATCAGTGAGGCACCTATCTCAGCGATCTGTCTATTTCGTTCATCCATAGTTGC
CTGACTCCCCGTCGTGTAGATAACTACGATACGGGAGGGCTTACCATCTGGCCCCAGTGCTGCAATGATA
CCGCGAGACCCACGCTCACCGGCTCCAGATTTATCAGCAATAAACCAGCCAGCCGGAAGGGCCGAGCGCA
GAAGTGGTCCTGCAACTTTATCCGCCTCCATCCAGTCTATTAATTGTTGCCGGGAAGCTAGAGTAAGTAG
TTCGCCAGTTAATAGTTTGCGCAACGTTGTTGCCATTGCTACAGGCATCGTGGTGTCACGCTCGTCGTTT
GGTATGGCTTCATTCAGCTCCGGTTCCCAACGATCAAGGCGAGTTACATGATCCCCCATGTTGTGCAAAA
AAGCGGTTAGCTCCTTCGGTCCTCCGATCGTTGTCAGAAGTAAGTTGGCCGCAGTGTTATCACTCATGGT
TATGGCAGCACTGCATAATTCTCTTACTGTCATGCCATCCGTAAGATGCTTTTCTGTGACTGGTGAGTAC
TCAACCAAGTCATTCTGAGAATAGTGTATGCGGCGACCGAGTTGCTCTTGCCCGGCGTCAATACGGGATA
ATACCGCGCCACATAGCAGAACTTTAAAAGTGCTCATCATTGGAAAACGTTCTTCGGGGCGAAAACTCTC
AAGGATCTTACCGCTGTTGAGATCCAGTTCGATGTAACCCACTCGTGCACCCAACTGATCTTCAGCATCT
TTTACTTTCACCAGCGTTTCTGGGTGAGCASAAACAGGAAGGCAAAATGCCGCAAAAAAGGGAATAAGGG
CGACACGGAAATGTTGAATACTCATACTCTTCCTTTTTCAATATTATTGAAGCATTTATCAGGGTTATTG
TCTCATGAGCGGATACATATTTGAATGTATTTAGAAAAATAAACAAATAGGGGTTCCGCGCACATTTCCC
CGAAAAGTGCCACCTG
Features (pLannotate 1.2.2; 21 found; start..end, strand, type, name):
      4..383     +  enhancer       CMV enhancer: human cytomegalovirus immediate early enhancer
    386..661     +  promoter       chicken β-actin promoter: No description available
    662..1670    +  intron         chimeric intron: chimera between introns from chicken β-actin and rabbit β-globin
   1668..1724    +  CDS            HBB (fragment): HBB_LEPEU - Experimental evidence at protein level: Swiss-Prot protein existence level 1. Involved in oxygen transport from the lung to the various peripheral tissues. From Lepus europaeus (European hare).
   1719..1755    +  misc_feature   MCS (fragment): multiple cloning site
   1769..2488    +  CDS            EGFP: the original enhanced GFP (Yang et al., 1996) mammalian codon-optimized
   2495..2521    +  ncRNA          5' miR-155: sequence upstream of the precursor of mouse miR-155 microRNA (Uva et al., 2013) miRNA
   2585..2623    +  ncRNA          3' miR-155 (fragment): sequence downstream of the precursor of mouse miR-155 microRNA (Uva et al., 2013) miRNA
   2631..2702    +  CDS            HBB (fragment): HBB_PONPY - Experimental evidence at transcript level: Swiss-Prot protein existence level 2. Involved in oxygen transport from the lung to the various peripheral tissues. From Pongo pygmaeus (Bornean orangutan).
   2773..2828    +  polyA_signal   β-globin poly(A) signal: rabbit β-globin polyadenylation signal (Gil and Proudfoot, 1987)
   3213..3229    -  protein_bind   lac operator: The lac repressor binds to the lac operator to inhibit transcription in E. coli. This inhibition can be relieved by adding lactose or isopropyl-β-D-thiogalactopyranoside (IPTG). lac repressor encoded by lacI
   3237..3267    -  promoter       lac promoter: promoter for the E. coli lac operon
   3282..3303    -  protein_bind   CAP binding site: CAP binding activates transcription in the presence of cAMP. E. coli catabolite activator protein
   3316..3355    -  CDS            lacI (fragment): lac repressor; lacI; The lac repressor binds to the lac operator to inhibit transcription in E. coli. This inhibition can be relieved by adding lactose or isopropyl-β-D-thiogalactopyranoside (IPTG).
   3362..3384    +  promoter       SV40 promoter (fragment): SV40 enhancer and early promoter
   3408..3543    +  rep_origin     SV40 ori: SV40 origin of replication
   3563..3697    +  polyA_signal   SV40 poly(A) signal: SV40 polyadenylation signal
   3699..3753    -  CDS            lacI (fragment): lac repressor; lacI; The lac repressor binds to the lac operator to inhibit transcription in E. coli. This inhibition can be relieved by adding lactose or isopropyl-β-D-thiogalactopyranoside (IPTG).
   3936..4524    -  rep_origin     ori: high-copy-number ColE1/pMB1/pBR322/pUC origin of replication
   4695..5555    -  CDS            AmpR: β-lactamase; bla; confers resistance to ampicillin, carbenicillin, and related antibiotics
   5556..5660    -  promoter       AmpR promoter: bla
