[The description below was written by a language model from this plasmid's Addgene catalogue record and pLannotate feature annotations shown in this document.]
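Description:
CAG-EGFP-RORbshRNA2 is a 5,686 bp mammalian expression plasmid built on the pCAG-EGFP backbone. It combines a fluorescent reporter with RNA interference against mouse RORb (RAR-related orphan receptor beta). It is propagated in E. coli through a high-copy ColE1/pUC-type origin and selected with ampicillin via the β-lactamase gene and its native promoter. The backbone also carries lac promoter/operator remnants, an SV40 origin of replication and an SV40 polyadenylation signal. No mammalian selection marker is annotated.

The single expression unit is driven by the CAG promoter, made up of the CMV immediate-early enhancer, the chicken β-actin promoter and a chimeric β-actin/β-globin intron, which gives strong, broadly active Pol II transcription. This promoter drives EGFP. Immediately downstream of the EGFP coding sequence, in the 3'UTR, lies a short hairpin embedded between 5' and 3' flanking sequences from mouse miR-155, followed by the rabbit β-globin poly(A) signal. The short "HBB" fragments in the feature table are most likely β-globin-derived sequence belonging to the intron and terminator regions rather than genuine coding features. Because the hairpin is presented in a microRNA context, it can be transcribed by Pol II as part of the EGFP mRNA and processed by the endogenous miRNA pathway. Knockdown and reporter expression therefore come from the same transcript, so cells expressing the shRNA are marked by green fluorescence. The cassette came from a commercial Pol II miR RNAi system and was inserted by Gibson assembly.

The "shRNA2" in the name suggests it is one of several RORb-targeting hairpins. The associated work concerns the gene regulatory network governing rod versus bipolar cell fate in the vertebrate retina, which is consistent with loss-of-function use in retinal cells. The record does not state a delivery method.
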