Addgene plasmid #73986: CAG-EGFP-RORbshRNA2
Purpose: RORb shRNA2 (mir155 backbone) was inserted into the 3'UTR of EGFP.
Depositing lab: Connie Cepko. Depositing organization: Harvard Medical School. Publication: A gene regulatory network controls the binary fate decision of rod and bipolar cells in the vertebrate retina. Wang S, Sengel C, Emerson MM, Cepko CL. Dev Cell. 2014 Sep 8;30(5):513-27. doi: 10.1016/j.devcel.2014.07.018. Epub 2014 Aug 21. PubMed 25155555.
Backbone
  Vector backbone: pCAG-EGFP
  Backbone size w/o insert (bp): 5622
  Total vector size (bp): 5686
  Vector type: Mammalian Expression
Growth in bacteria
  Bacterial resistance: Ampicillin, 100 μg/mL
  Growth temperature: 37°C
  Growth strain: DH5alpha
  Copy number: Unknown
Gene/Insert
  Gene/Insert name: shRNA that targets the mouse RORb gene
  gRNA/shRNA sequence: tctgacacagctccatgaag
  Species: M. musculus (mouse)
  Promoter: CAG
  Cloning method: Gibson Cloning
  Sequencing primers: 5′ ACATGGTCCTGCTGGAGTTC
Terms and licenses: Academic/Nonprofit Terms; Industry Terms: Not Available to Industry
Depositor comments: The shRNA cassette was obtained via the BLOCK-iTTM PolII miR RNAi Express (Life Technologies).
How to cite: CAG-EGFP-RORbshRNA2 was a gift from Connie Cepko (Addgene plasmid # 73986 ; http://n2t.net/addgene:73986 ; RRID:Addgene_73986)
