>Addgene plasmid #73986 | CAG-EGFP-RORbshRNA2 | addgene partial sequence | sequence record 141448 | pCAG-F 5'-GCAACGTGCTGGTTATTGTG-3'
TTCTGCAGTCGACGGTACCGCGGGCCCGGGATCCACCGGTCGCCACCATGGTGAGCAAGGGCGAGGAGCT
GTTCACCGGGGTGGTGCCCATCCTGGTCGAGCTGGACGGCGACGTAAACGGCCACAAGTTCAGCGTGTCC
GGCGAGGGCGAGGGCGATGCCACCTACGGCAAGCTGACCCTGAAGTTCATCTGCACCACCGGCAAGCTGC
CCGTGCCCTGGCCCACCCTCGTGACCACCCTGACCTACGGCGTGCAGTGCTTCAGCCGCTACCCCGACCA
CATGAAGCAGCACGACTTCTTCAAGTCCGCCATGCCCGAAGGCTACGTCCAGGAGCGCACCATCTTCTTC
AAGGACGACGGCAACTACAAGACCCGCGCCGAGGTGAAGTTCGAGGGCGACACCCTGGTGAACCGCATCG
AGCTGAAGGGCATCGACTTCAAGGAGGACGGCAACATCCTGGGGCACAAGCTGGAGTACAACTACAACAG
CCACAACGTCTATATCATGGCCGACAAGCAGAAGAACGGCATCAAGGTGAACTTCAAGATCCGCCACAAC
ATCGAGGACGGCAGCGTGCAGCTCGCCGACCACTACCAGCAGAACACCCCCATCGGCGACGGCCCCGTGC
TGCTGCCCGACAACCACTACCTGAGCACCCAGTCCGCCCTGAGCAAAGACCCCAACGAGAAGCGCGATCA
CATGGTCCTGCTGGAGTTCGTGACCGCCGCCGGGATCACTCTCGGCATGGACGAGCTGTACAAGTAAAGC
GGCCTGGAGGCTTGCTGAAGGCTGTATGCTGTTCTGACACAGCTCCATGAAGGTTTTGGCCACTGACTGA
CCTTCATGGCTGTGTCAGAACAGGACACAAGGCCTGTTACTAGCACTCACATGGAACAAATGCGGCCGCA
CTCCTCAGGTGCAGGCTGCCTATCAGAAGGTGGTGGCTGGTGTGGCCAATGCCCTGGCTC
