>Addgene plasmid #73986 | CAG-EGFP-RORbshRNA2 | addgene partial sequence | sequence record 141449 | M13pUC-Rev 5'-AGCGGATAACAATTTCACACAGG-3'
ATGATTACGCCAAGCTTGGGCTGCAGGTCGAGGGATCTCCATAAGAGAAGAGGGACAGCTATGACTGGGA
GTAGTCAGGAGAGGAGGAAAAATCTGGCTAGTAAAACATGTAAGGAAAATTTTAGGGATGTTAAAGAAAA
AAATAACACAAAACAAAATATAAAAAAAATCTAACCTCAAGTCAAGGCTTTTCTATGGAATAAGGAATGG
ACAGCAGGGGGCTGTTTCATATACTGATGACCTCTTTATAGCCAACCTTTGTTCATGGCAGCCAGCATAT
GGGCATATGTTGCCAAACTCTAAACCAAATACTCATTCTGATGTTTTAAATGATTTGCCCTCCCATATGT
CCTTCCGAGTGAGAGACACAAAAAATTCCAACACACTATTGCAATGAAAATAAATTTCCTTTATTAGCCA
GAAGTCAGATGCTCAAGGGGCTTCATGATGTCCCCATAATTTTTGGCAGAGGGAAAAAGATCTCAGTGGT
ATTTGTGAGCCAGGGCATTGGCCACACCAGCCACCACCTTCTGATAGGCAGCCTGCACCTGAGGAGTGCG
GCCGCATTTGTTCCATGTGAGTGCTAGTAACAGGCCTTGTGTCCTGTTCTGACACAGCCATGAAGGTCAG
TCAGTGGCCAAAACCTTCATGGAGCTGTGTCAGAACAGCATACAGCCTTCAGCAAGCCTCCAGGCCGCTT
TACTTGTACAGCTCGTCCATGCCGAGAGTGATCCCGGCGGCGGTCACGAACTCCAGCAGGACCATGTGAT
CGCGCTTCTCGTTGGGGTCTTTGCTCAGGGCGGACTGGGTGCTCAGGTAGTGGTTGTCGGGCAGCAGCAC
GGGGCCGTCGCCGATGGGGGTGTTCTGCTGGTAGTGGTCGGCGAGCTGCACGCTGCCGTCCTCGATGTTG
TGGCGGATCTTGAAGTTCACCTTGATGCCGTTCTTCTGCTTGTCGGCCATGATATAGACGTTGTGGCTGT
TGTAGTTGTACTCCAGCTTGTGCCCCAG
